>Addgene plasmid #66745 | pGL3-B-161;+80pCalb2 | addgene full sequence | sequence record 123770 | Addgene assembled sequence
GGTACCGAGCTCTTACGCGTGCTAGCCCGGGCTCGAGATCTGCGATCTAAGTAAGCTTTCTCAGCGCAGA
GGTAAGGGCCCTCTAGGAGTCCGGGCCGAGCCCCTCGCGCCGCCGCCCCCGCCGCGCCGCGCCCCGGTCG
GATTCCCTGAGCGCGCGCGCCCCCTTCTGGCGGCCGGGCGCAGGCGCAGGCTCCAGAGCGTATATAAGGG
CAGCGTGGCGCACAACCCCAGCGCGAGTGCCAGAGCCCAGCCGGCGCGGAGCGGGAGCGGTGCAGGCTGA
GGTCTCCGAGCGGCTCGCCATGGAAGACGCCAAAAACATAAAGAAAGGCCCGGCGCCATTCTATCCGCTG
GAAGATGGAACCGCTGGAGAGCAACTGCATAAGGCTATGAAGAGATACGCCCTGGTTCCTGGAACAATTG
CTTTTACAGATGCACATATCGAGGTGGACATCACTTACGCTGAGTACTTCGAAATGTCCGTTCGGTTGGC
AGAAGCTATGAAACGATATGGGCTGAATACAAATCACAGAATCGTCGTATGCAGTGAAAACTCTCTTCAA
TTCTTTATGCCGGTGTTGGGCGCGTTATTTATCGGAGTTGCAGTTGCGCCCGCGAACGACATTTATAATG
AACGTGAATTGCTCAACAGTATGGGCATTTCGCAGCCTACCGTGGTGTTCGTTTCCAAAAAGGGGTTGCA
AAAAATTTTGAACGTGCAAAAAAAGCTCCCAATCATCCAAAAAATTATTATCATGGATTCTAAAACGGAT
TACCAGGGATTTCAGTCGATGTACACGTTCGTCACATCTCATCTACCTCCCGGTTTTAATGAATACGATT
TTGTGCCAGAGTCCTTCGATAGGGACAAGACAATTGCACTGATCATGAACTCCTCTGGATCTACTGGTCT
GCCTAAAGGTGTCGCTCTGCCTCATAGAACTGCCTGCGTGAGATTCTCGCATGCCAGAGATCCTATTTTT
GGCAATCAAATCATTCCGGATACTGCGATTTTAAGTGTTGTTCCATTCCATCACGGTTTTGGAATGTTTA
CTACACTCGGATATTTGATATGTGGATTTCGAGTCGTCTTAATGTATAGATTTGAAGAAGAGCTGTTTCT
GAGGAGCCTTCAGGATTACAAGATTCAAAGTGCGCTGCTGGTGCCAACCCTATTCTCCTTCTTCGCCAAA
AGCACTCTGATTGACAAATACGATTTATCTAATTTACACGAAATTGCTTCTGGTGGCGCTCCCCTCTCTA
AGGAAGTCGGGGAAGCGGTTGCCAAGAGGTTCCATCTGCCAGGTATCAGGCAAGGATATGGGCTCACTGA
GACTACATCAGCTATTCTGATTACACCCGAGGGGGATGATAAACCGGGCGCGGTCGGTAAAGTTGTTCCA
TTTTTTGAAGCGAAGGTTGTGGATCTGGATACCGGGAAAACGCTGGGCGTTAATCAAAGAGGCGAACTGT
GTGTGAGAGGTCCTATGATTATGTCCGGTTATGTAAACAATCCGGAAGCGACCAACGCCTTGATTGACAA
GGATGGATGGCTACATTCTGGAGACATAGCTTACTGGGACGAAGACGAACACTTCTTCATCGTTGACCGC
CTGAAGTCTCTGATTAAGTACAAAGGCTATCAGGTGGCTCCCGCTGAATTGGAATCCATCTTGCTCCAAC
ACCCCAACATCTTCGACGCAGGTGTCGCAGGTCTTCCCGACGATGACGCCGGTGAACTTCCCGCCGCCGT
TGTTGTTTTGGAGCACGGAAAGACGATGACGGAAAAAGAGATCGTGGATTACGTCGCCAGTCAAGTAACA
ACCGCGAAAAAGTTGCGCGGAGGAGTTGTGTTTGTGGACGAAGTACCGAAAGGTCTTACCGGAAAACTCG
ACGCAAGAAAAATCAGAGAGATCCTCATAAAGGCCAAGAAGGGCGGAAAGATCGCCGTGTAATTCTAGAG
TCGGGGCGGCCGGCCGCTTCGAGCAGACATGATAAGATACATTGATGAGTTTGGACAAACCACAACTAGA
ATGCAGTGAAAAAAATGCTTTATTTGTGAAATTTGTGATGCTATTGCTTTATTTGTAACCATTATAAGCT
GCAATAAACAAGTTAACAACAACAATTGCATTCATTTTATGTTTCAGGTTCAGGGGGAGGTGTGGGAGGT
TTTTTAAAGCAAGTAAAACCTCTACAAATGTGGTAAAATCGATAAGGATCCGTCGACCGATGCCCTTGAG
AGCCTTCAACCCAGTCAGCTCCTTCCGGTGGGCGCGGGGCATGACTATCGTCGCCGCACTTATGACTGTC
TTCTTTATCATGCAACTCGTAGGACAGGTGCCGGCAGCGCTCTTCCGCTTCCTCGCTCACTGACTCGCTG
CGCTCGGTCGTTCGGCTGCGGCGAGCGGTATCAGCTCACTCAAAGGCGGTAATACGGTTATCCACAGAAT
CAGGGGATAACGCAGGAAAGAACATGTGAGCAAAAGGCCAGCAAAAGGCCAGGAACCGTAAAAAGGCCGC
GTTGCTGGCGTTTTTCCATAGGCTCCGCCCCCCTGACGAGCATCACAAAAATCGACGCTCAAGTCAGAGG
TGGCGAAACCCGACAGGACTATAAAGATACCAGGCGTTTCCCCCTGGAAGCTCCCTCGTGCGCTCTCCTG
TTCCGACCCTGCCGCTTACCGGATACCTGTCCGCCTTTCTCCCTTCGGGAAGCGTGGCGCTTTCTCAATG
CTCACGCTGTAGGTATCTCAGTTCGGTGTAGGTCGTTCGCTCCAAGCTGGGCTGTGTGCACGAACCCCCC
GTTCAGCCCGACCGCTGCGCCTTATCCGGTAACTATCGTCTTGAGTCCAACCCGGTAAGACACGACTTAT
CGCCACTGGCAGCAGCCACTGGTAACAGGATTAGCAGAGCGAGGTATGTAGGCGGTGCTACAGAGTTCTT
GAAGTGGTGGCCTAACTACGGCTACACTAGAAGGACAGTATTTGGTATCTGCGCTCTGCTGAAGCCAGTT
ACCTTCGGAAAAAGAGTTGGTAGCTCTTGATCCGGCAAACAAACCACCGCTGGTAGCGGTGGTTTTTTTG
TTTGCAAGCAGCAGATTACGCGCAGAAAAAAAGGATCTCAAGAAGATCCTTTGATCTTTTCTACGGGGTC
TGACGCTCAGTGGAACGAAAACTCACGTTAAGGGATTTTGGTCATGAGATTATCAAAAAGGATCTTCACC
TAGATCCTTTTAAATTAAAAATGAAGTTTTAAATCAATCTAAAGTATATATGAGTAAACTTGGTCTGACA
GTTACCAATGCTTAATCAGTGAGGCACCTATCTCAGCGATCTGTCTATTTCGTTCATCCATAGTTGCCTG
ACTCCCCGTCGTGTAGATAACTACGATACGGGAGGGCTTACCATCTGGCCCCAGTGCTGCAATGATACCG
CGAGACCCACGCTCACCGGCTCCAGATTTATCAGCAATAAACCAGCCAGCCGGAAGGGCCGAGCGCAGAA
GTGGTCCTGCAACTTTATCCGCCTCCATCCAGTCTATTAATTGTTGCCGGGAAGCTAGAGTAAGTAGTTC
GCCAGTTAATAGTTTGCGCAACGTTGTTGCCATTGCTACAGGCATCGTGGTGTCACGCTCGTCGTTTGGT
ATGGCTTCATTCAGCTCCGGTTCCCAACGATCAAGGCGAGTTACATGATCCCCCATGTTGTGCAAAAAAG
CGGTTAGCTCCTTCGGTCCTCCGATCGTTGTCAGAAGTAAGTTGGCCGCAGTGTTATCACTCATGGTTAT
GGCAGCACTGCATAATTCTCTTACTGTCATGCCATCCGTAAGATGCTTTTCTGTGACTGGTGAGTACTCA
ACCAAGTCATTCTGAGAATAGTGTATGCGGCGACCGAGTTGCTCTTGCCCGGCGTCAATACGGGATAATA
CCGCGCCACATAGCAGAACTTTAAAAGTGCTCATCATTGGAAAACGTTCTTCGGGGCGAAAACTCTCAAG
GATCTTACCGCTGTTGAGATCCAGTTCGATGTAACCCACTCGTGCACCCAACTGATCTTCAGCATCTTTT
ACTTTCACCAGCGTTTCTGGGTGAGCAAAAACAGGAAGGCAAAATGCCGCAAAAAAGGGAATAAGGGCGA
CACGGAAATGTTGAATACTCATACTCTTCCTTTTTCAATATTATTGAAGCATTTATCAGGGTTATTGTCT
CATGAGCGGATACATATTTGAATGTATTTAGAAAAATAAACAAATAGGGGTTCCGCGCACATTTCCCCGA
AAAGTGCCACCTG
[124 nt withheld, positions 4284-4407]
C
[91 nt withheld, positions 4409-4499]
A
[49 nt withheld, positions 4501-4549]
CCTTTGACGTTGGAGTCCACGTTCTTT
[37 nt withheld, positions 4577-4613]
ACCCTATCTCGGTCTATTCTTTTGATTTATAAGGGATTTTGCCGATTTCGGCCTATTGGTTAAAAAATGA
GCTGATTTAACAAAAATTTAACGCGAATTTTAACAAAATATTAACGCTTACAATTTGCCATTCGCCATTC
AGGCTGCGCAACTGTTGGGAAGGGCGATCGGTGCGGGCCTCTTCGCTATTACGCCAGCCCAAGCTACCAT
GATAAGTAAGTAATATTAAGGTACGGGAGGTACTTGGAGCGGCCGCAATAAAATATCTTTATTTTCATTA
CATCTGTGTGTTGGTTTTTTGTGTGAATCGATAGTACTAACATACGCTCTCCATCAAAACAAAACGAAAC
AAAACAAACTAGCAAAATAGGCTGTCCCCAGTGCAAGTGCAGGTGCCAGAACATTTCTCTATCGATA
Features (pLannotate 1.2.2; 11 found; start..end, strand, type, name):
    300..1952    +  CDS            luciferase: firefly luciferase; luc+; enhanced luc+ version of the luciferase gene
   1993..2114    -  polyA_signal   SV40 poly(A) signal: SV40 polyadenylation signal
   2137..2205    -  CDS            large T antigen (fragment): large T antigen from SV40 (simian virus 40)
   2221..2353    +  CDS            TcR (fragment): tetracycline efflux protein; tet; confers resistance to tetracycline
   2533..3121    -  rep_origin     ori: high-copy-number ColE1/pMB1/pBR322/pUC origin of replication
   3292..4152    -  CDS            AmpR: β-lactamase; bla; confers resistance to ampicillin, carbenicillin, and related antibiotics
   4153..4257    -  promoter       AmpR promoter: bla
   4284..4712    +  rep_origin     f1 ori (sequence partly withheld): f1 bacteriophage origin of replication; arrow indicates direction of (+) strand synthesis
   4744..4811    -  CDS            lacZα (fragment): LacZα fragment of β-galactosidase; lacZ fragment
   4870..4918    +  polyA_signal   poly(A) signal: synthetic polyadenylation signal
   4932..5023    +  misc_feature   pause site: RNA polymerase II transcriptional pause signal from the human α2 globin gene
