[The description below was written by a language model from this plasmid's Addgene catalogue record and pLannotate feature annotations shown in this document.]
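Description:
pGL3-B-161;+80pCalb2 is a firefly luciferase reporter plasmid built on the promoterless pGL3-Basic backbone and intended for transient transfection of mammalian cells. It is maintained in E. coli as a high-copy plasmid through a ColE1/pUC-type origin and selected with ampicillin via the β-lactamase gene and its native promoter. An f1 phage origin is also present, allowing single-stranded DNA production. The short annotated fragments of lacZα, the tetracycline resistance gene and SV40 large T antigen are backbone remnants rather than functional genes.

The insert is a 241 bp wild-type fragment of the human CALB2 (calbindin 2, calretinin) promoter spanning positions -161 to +80, cloned between HindIII and NcoI sites that are both retained. The promoter fragment itself is not annotated in the feature table, but it would occupy the unannotated region immediately upstream of the luc+ coding sequence, which is followed by an SV40 late polyadenylation signal. Because the backbone has no eukaryotic promoter or enhancer of its own, luciferase output depends on the transcriptional activity of the inserted CALB2 sequence. A synthetic poly(A) signal and an RNA polymerase II pause site from the human α2 globin gene lie upstream of the cloning region and reduce background from spurious read-through transcription originating in the vector.

The plasmid serves to measure basal activity of this proximal CALB2 promoter region. According to the associated study, it was used to map cis- and trans-acting elements controlling calretinin expression in mesothelioma cells, and its designation as the wild-type version suggests it is a reference for comparison with related promoter constructs.
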