Addgene plasmid #66745: pGL3-B-161;+80pCalb2
Purpose: luciferase reporter for Calb2 promoter (-161to +80, WT)
Depositing lab: Emanuela Felley-Bosco & Rolf Stahel. Depositing organization: Zurich University Hospital. Publication: Identification of cis- and trans-acting elements regulating calretinin expression in mesothelioma cells. Kresoja-Rakic J, Kapaklikaya E, Ziltener G, Dalcher D, Santoro R, Christensen BC, Johnson KC, Schwaller B, Weder W, Stahel RA, Felley-Bosco E. Oncotarget. 2016 Feb 1. doi: 10.18632/oncotarget.7114. PubMed 26848772.
Backbone
  Vector backbone: pGL3 basic
  Backbone manufacturer: Promega
  Backbone size w/o insert (bp): 4818
  Vector type: Mammalian Expression, Luciferase
Growth in bacteria
  Bacterial resistance: Ampicillin, 100 μg/mL
  Growth temperature: 37°C
  Growth strain: DH5alpha
  Copy number: High Copy
Gene/Insert
  Gene/Insert name: Calb2 promoter (-161bp+80) (alt name: calbindin 2)
  Species: H. sapiens (human)
  Insert size (bp): 241
  GenBank ID: 794
  Entrez Gene: CALB2 (a.k.a. CAB29, CAL2, CR)
  Promoter: Calb2
  Tag / fusion protein: luciferase (C terminal on backbone)
  Cloning method: Restriction Enzyme; 5′ cloning site HindIII (not destroyed); 3′ cloning site NcoI (not destroyed)
  Sequencing primers: 5′ REVprimer3; 3′ GLprimer2
Terms and licenses: Academic/Nonprofit Terms; Industry Terms: Not Available to Industry
How to cite: pGL3-B-161;+80pCalb2 was a gift from Emanuela Felley-Bosco & Rolf Stahel (Addgene plasmid # 66745 ; http://n2t.net/addgene:66745 ; RRID:Addgene_66745)
