>Addgene plasmid #66745 | pGL3-B-161;+80pCalb2 | addgene partial sequence | sequence record 117458 | RVprimer3 5'-CTAGCAAAATAGGCTGTCCC-3'
ATAGGTACCGAGCTCTTACGCGTGCTAGCCCGGGCTCGAGATCTGCGATCTAAGTAAGCTTTCTCAGCGC
AGAGGTAAGGGCCCTCTAGGAGTCCGGGCCGAGCCCCTCGCGCCGCCGCCCCCGCCGCGCCGCGCCCCGG
TCGGATTCCCTGAGCGCGCGCGCCCCCTTCTGGCGGCCGGGCGCAGGCGCAGGCTCCAGAGCGTATATAA
GGGCAGCGTGGCGCACAACCCCAGCGCGAGTGCCAGAGCCCAGCCGGCGCGGAGCGGGAGCGGTGCAGGC
TGAGGTCTCCGAGCGGCTCGCCATGGAAGACGCCAAAAACATAAAGAAAGGCCCGGCGCCATTCTATCCG
CTGGAAGATGGAACCGCTGGAGAGCAACTGCATAAGGCTATGAAGAGATACGCCCTGGTTCCTGGAACAA
TTGCTTTTACAGATGCACATATCGAGGTGGACATCACTTACGCTGAGTACTTCGAAATGTCCGTTCGGTT
GGCAGAAGCTATGAAACGATATGGGCTGAATACAAATCACAGAATCGTCGTATGCAGTGAAAACTCTCTT
CAATTCTTTATGCCGGTGTTGGGCGCGTTATTTATCGGAGTTGCAGTTGCGCCCGCGAACGACATTTATA
ATGAACGTGAATTGCTCAACAGTATGGGCATTTCGCAGCCTACCGTGGTGTTCGTTTCCAAAAAGGGGTT
GCAAAAAATTTTGAACGTGCAAAAAAAGCTCCCAATCATCCAAAAAATTATTATCATGGATTCTAAAACG
GATTACCAGGGATTTCAGTCGATGTACACGTTCGTCACATCTCATCTACCTCCCGGTTTTAATGAATACG
ATTTTGTGCCAGAGTCCTTCGATAGGGACAAGACAATTGCACTGATCATGAACTCCTCTGGATCTACTGG
TCTGCCTAAAGGTGTCGCTCTGCCTCATAGAACTGCCTGCGTGAGATTCTCGCATGCCAGAGATCCTATT
TTTG
