>Addgene plasmid #66745 | pGL3-B-161;+80pCalb2 | addgene partial sequence | sequence record 117459 | LucNRev 5'-CCTTATGCAGTTGCTCTCC-3'
ATGGCGCCGGGCCTTTCTTTATGTTTTTGGCGTCTTCCATGGCGAGCCGCTCGGAGACCTCAGCCTGCAC
CGCTCCCGCTCCGCGCCGGCTGGGCTCTGGCACTCGCGCTGGGGTTGTGCGCCACGCTGCCCTTATATAC
GCTCTGGAGCCTGCGCCTGCGCCCGGCCGCCAGAAGGGGGCGCGCGCGCTCAGGGAATCCGACCGGGGCG
CGGCGCGGCGGGGGCGGCGGCGCGAGGGGCTCGGCCCGGACTCCTAGAGGGCCCTTACCTCTGCGCTGAG
AAAGCTTACTTAGATCGCAGATCTCGAGCCCGGGCTAGCACGCGTAAGAGCTCGGTACCTATCGATAGAG
AAATGTTCTGGCACCTGCACTTGCACTGGGGACAGCCTATTTTGCTAGTTTGTTTTGTTTCGTTTTGTTT
TGATGGAGAGCGTATGTTAGTACTATCGATTCACACAAAAAACCAACACACAGATGTAATGAAAATAAAG
ATATTTTATTGCGGCCGCTCCAAGTACCTCCCGTACCTTAATATTACTTACTTATCATGGTAGCTTGGGC
TGGCGTAATAGCGAAGAGGCCCGCACCGATCGCCCTTCCCAACAGTTGCGCAGCCTGAATGGCGAATGGC
AAATTGTAAGCGTTAATATTTTGTTAAAATTCGCGTTAAATTTTTGTTAAATCAGCTCATTTTTTAACCA
ATAGGCCGAAATCGGCAAAATCCCTTATAAATCAAAAGAATAGACCGAGATAGGGT
[37 nt withheld, positions 757-793]
AAAGAACGTGGACTCCAACGTCAAAGGGCGAAAAA
